Addgene plasmid #230515: AiP15470 - pAAV-AiE0552h_3xC2-minBG-SYFP2-WPRE3-BGHpA (Alias: CN5470)
Purpose: AiE0552h_3xC2 is an enhancer sequence, designed to drive AAV-mediated transgene expression in specific populations of brain cells
Depositing lab: Allen Institute for Brain Science & Jonathan Ting. Depositing organization: Allen Institute. Publication: A suite of enhancer AAVs and transgenic mouse lines for genetic access to cortical cell types. Ben-Simon Y, Hooper M, Narayan S, Daigle TL, Dwivedi D, Way SW, Oster A, Stafford DA, Mich JK, Taormina MJ, Martinez RA, Opitz-Araya X, Roth JR, Alexander JR, Allen S, Amster A, Arbuckle J, Ayala A, Baker PM, Bakken TE, Barcelli T, Barta S, Bendrick J, Bertagnolli D, Bielstein C, Bishwakarma P, Bowlus J, Boyer G, Brouner K, Casian B, Casper T, Chakka AB, Chakrabarty R, Chance RK, Chavan S, Clark M, Colbert K, Collman F, Daniel S, Departee M, DiValentin P, Donadio N, Dotson N, Egdorf T, Fliss T, Gabitto M, Garcia J, Gary A, Gasperini M, Gloe J, Goldy J, Gore BB, Graybuck L, Greisman N, Haeseleer F, Halterman C, Haradon Z, Hastings SD, Helback O, Ho W, Hockemeyer D, Huang C, Huff S, Hunker A, Johansen N, Jones D, Juneau Z, Kalmbach B, Kannan M, Khem S, Kussick E, Kutsal R, Larsen R, Lee C, Lee AY, Leibly M, Lenz GH, Li S, Liang E, Lusk N, Madigan Z, Malloy J, Malone J, McCue R, Melchor J, Mollenkopf T, Moosman S, Morin E, Newman D, Ng L, Ngo K, Omstead V, Otto S, Oyama A, Pena N, Pham T, Phillips E, Pom CA, Potekhina L, Ransford S, Ray PL, Rette D, Reynoldson C, Rimorin C, Rocha D, Ruiz A, Sanchez REA, Sawyer L, Sedeno-Cortes A, Sevigny JP, Shapovalova N, Shepard N, Shulga L, Sigler AR, Siverts L, Soliman S, Somasundaram S, Staats B, Stewart K, Szelenyi E, Tieu M, Trader C, Tran A, van Velthoven CTJ, Walker M, Wang Y, Weed N, Wirthlin M, Wood T, Wynalda B, Yao Z, Zhou T, Ariza J, Dee N, Reding M, Ronellenfitch K, Mufti S, Sunkin SM, Smith KA, Esposito L, Waters J, Thyagarajan B, Yao S, Lein ES, Zeng H, Levi BP, Ngai J, Ting JT, Tasic B. Cell. 2025 May 16:S0092-8674(25)00513-6. doi: 10.1016/j.cell.2025.05.002. PubMed 40403729.
Backbone
  Vector backbone: pAAV2
  Vector type: AAV
Growth in bacteria
  Bacterial resistance: Ampicillin, 100 μg/mL
  Growth temperature: 37°C
  Growth strain: NEB Stable
  Copy number: High Copy
Gene/Insert
  Gene/Insert name: SYFP2
  Species: Synthetic
  Promoter: minBG
  Cloning method: Gibson Cloning
Terms and licenses: Academic/Nonprofit Terms; Industry Terms: Not Available to Industry
How to cite: AiP15470 - pAAV-AiE0552h_3xC2-minBG-SYFP2-WPRE3-BGHpA (Alias: CN5470) was a gift from Allen Institute for Brain Science & Jonathan Ting (Addgene plasmid # 230515 ; http://n2t.net/addgene:230515 ; RRID:Addgene_230515)
