[The description below was written by a language model from this plasmid's Addgene catalogue record and pLannotate feature annotations shown in this document.]
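Description:
AiP15470 - pAAV-AiE0552h_3xC2-minBG-SYFP2-WPRE3-BGHpA (alias CN5470) is an AAV transfer plasmid built on a pAAV2 backbone and used to produce recombinant adeno-associated virus for enhancer-driven reporter expression in the brain. It is about 4.6 kb and is maintained in bacteria through a high-copy ColE1/pUC-type origin, with ampicillin selection from a β-lactamase gene under its own promoter. An f1 phage origin and small remnants of pBR322 bom and rop sequences are also annotated in the backbone. The expression cassette lies between AAV2 inverted terminal repeats, which provide the cis signals for genome replication and packaging into capsids. The downstream ITR is annotated in full, whereas the upstream one is detected only as short fragments, which may reflect the difficulty of sequencing or annotating these repeats.

The payload is the coding sequence for SYFP2, a fast-maturing monomeric yellow fluorescent protein derived from Aequorea victoria. According to the catalogue entry it is expressed from the minBG minimal promoter. A minimal promoter is expected to give little expression by itself, so cell-type selectivity depends on the upstream AiE0552h_3xC2 enhancer. The name suggests a triplicated core of a parent enhancer, though the record does not spell this out. Neither the enhancer nor minBG was picked up by the automated annotation, but the unannotated stretch between the left ITR and SYFP2 is where they would sit. Downstream, two adjacent WPRE fragments correspond to the shortened WPRE3 element, which boosts transcript stability and expression while saving packaging space, followed by the bovine growth hormone polyadenylation signal.

The construct belongs to a collection of enhancer AAVs for genetic access to cortical cell types. It serves to fluorescently label specific brain cell populations, though the record does not say which population this enhancer targets.
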