Features (pLannotate 1.2.2; 14 found; start..end, strand, type, name):
     12..39      +  repeat_region  AAV2 ITR (fragment): inverted terminal repeat of adeno-associated virus serotype 2 inverted
     68..95      +  repeat_region  AAV2 ITR (fragment): inverted terminal repeat of adeno-associated virus serotype 2 inverted
    577..1293    +  CDS            SYFP2: SYFP2 is a basic (constitutively fluorescent) yellow fluorescent protein published in 2006, derived from Aequorea victoria. It is reported to be a very rapidly-maturing monomer with moderate acid sensitivity.
   1333..1490    +  misc_feature   WPRE (fragment): woodchuck hepatitis virus posttranscriptional regulatory element
   1496..1576    +  misc_feature   WPRE (fragment): woodchuck hepatitis virus posttranscriptional regulatory element
   1593..1704    +  polyA_signal   bGH poly(A) signal: bovine growth hormone polyadenylation signal
   1822..1962    +  repeat_region  AAV2 ITR: inverted terminal repeat of adeno-associated virus serotype 2 inverted
   1967..2018    -  misc_feature   bom (fragment): basis of mobility region from pBR322
   2037..2492    +  rep_origin     f1 ori (sequence partly withheld): f1 bacteriophage origin of replication; arrow indicates direction of (+) strand synthesis
   2493..2542    -  misc_feature   bom (fragment): basis of mobility region from pBR322
   2644..2679    -  CDS            rop (fragment): Rop protein, which maintains plasmids at low copy number; rop
   2774..2878    +  promoter       AmpR promoter: bla
   2879..3739    +  CDS            AmpR: β-lactamase; bla; confers resistance to ampicillin, carbenicillin, and related antibiotics
   3910..4498    +  rep_origin     ori: high-copy-number ColE1/pMB1/pBR322/pUC origin of replication
>Addgene plasmid #230515 | AiP15470 - pAAV-AiE0552h_3xC2-minBG-SYFP2-WPRE3-BGHpA (Alias: CN5470) | addgene full sequence | sequence record 470879 | Addgene NGS Result
CCTGCAGGCAGCTGCGCGCTCGCTCGCTCACTGAGGCCGCCCGGGCGTCGGGCGACCTTTGGTCGCCCGG
CCTCAGTGAGCGAGCGAGCGCGCAGAGAGGGAGTGGCCAACTCCATCACTAGGGGTTCCTGCGGCCGCAC
GCGTTCTAGATCTGAACGGGAATAGTTAAGTTCGGGAAGAGACAATTGTCAGAATTCATGGGCTTAGAAC
AGTGGCCTGCACAGCTCCCTGGCACGTGGCTAGATGAAGCTGGATTCTAGATCTGAACGGGAATAGTTAA
GTTCGGGAAGAGACAATTGTCAGAATTCATGGGCTTAGAACAGTGGCCTGCACAGCTCCCTGGCACGTGG
CTAGATGAAGCTGGATTCTAGATCTGAACGGGAATAGTTAAGTTCGGGAAGAGACAATTGTCAGAATTCA
TGGGCTTAGAACAGTGGCCTGCACAGCTCCCTGGCACGTGGCTAGATGAAGCTGGATGAGCTCGGGCTGG
GCATAAAAGTCAGGGCAGAGCCATCTATTGCTTACATTTGCTTCTGGGATCCAGATCTTTCGAAGCTAGC
GCTACCGGTCGCCACCATGGTGAGCAAGGGCGAGGAGCTGTTCACCGGGGTGGTGCCCATCCTGGTCGAG
CTGGACGGCGACGTAAACGGCCACAAGTTCAGCGTGTCCGGCGAGGGCGAGGGCGATGCCACCTACGGCA
AGCTGACCCTGAAGCTGATCTGCACCACCGGCAAGCTGCCCGTGCCCTGGCCCACCCTCGTGACCACCCT
GGGCTACGGCGTGCAGTGCTTCGCCCGCTACCCCGACCACATGAAGCAGCACGACTTCTTCAAGTCCGCC
ATGCCCGAAGGCTACGTCCAGGAGCGCACCATCTTCTTCAAGGACGACGGCAACTACAAGACCCGCGCCG
AGGTGAAGTTCGAGGGCGACACCCTGGTGAACCGCATCGAGCTGAAGGGCATCGACTTCAAGGAGGACGG
CAACATCCTGGGGCACAAGCTGGAGTACAACTACAACAGCCACAACGTCTATATCACCGCCGACAAGCAG
AAGAACGGCATCAAGGCCAACTTCAAGATCCGCCACAACATCGAGGACGGCGGCGTGCAGCTCGCCGACC
ACTACCAGCAGAACACCCCCATCGGCGACGGCCCCGTGCTGCTGCCCGACAACCACTACCTGAGCTACCA
GTCCAAGCTGAGCAAAGACCCCAACGAGAAGCGCGATCACATGGTCCTGCTGGAGTTCGTGACCGCCGCC
GGGATCACTCTCGGCATGGACGAGCTGTACAAGTAAGTCGACGGCGCGCCGCGGCCGCGAATTCGATATC
ATAATCAACCTCTGGATTACAAAATTTGTGAAAGATTGACTGGTATTCTTAACTATGTTGCTCCTTTTAC
GCTATGTGGATACGCTGCTTTAATGCCTTTGTATCATGCTATTGCTTCCCGTATGGCTTTCATTTTCTCC
TCCTTGTATAAATCCTGGTTAGTTCTTGCCACGGCGGAACTCATCGCCGCCTGCCTTGCCCGCTGCTGGA
CAGGGGCTCGGCTGTTGGGCACTGACAATTCCGTGGCTCGAGAGATCTTCGACTGTGCCTTCTAGTTGCC
AGCCATCTGTTGTTTGCCCCTCCCCCGTGCCTTCCTTGACCCTGGAAGGTGCCACTCCCACTGTCCTTTC
CTAATAAAATGAGGAAATTGCATCGCATTGTCTGAGTAGGTGTCATTCTATTCTGGGGGGTGGGGTGGGG
CAGGACAGCAAGGGGGAGGATTGGGAAGACAATAGCAGGCATGAGATCTCACGTGCGGACCGAGCGGCCG
CAGGAACCCCTAGTGATGGAGTTGGCCACTCCCTCTCTGCGCGCTCGCTCGCTCACTGAGGCCGGGCGAC
CAAAGGTCGCCCGACGCCCGGGCTTTGCCCGGGCGGCCTCAGTGAGCGAGCGAGCGCGCAGCTGCCTGCA
GGGGCGCCTGATGCGGTATTTTCTCCTTACGCATCTGTGCGGTATTTCACACCGCATA
[95 nt withheld, positions 2019-2113]
T
[46 nt withheld, positions 2115-2160]
C
[141 nt withheld, positions 2162-2302]
CCTTTGACGTTGGAGTCCACGTTCTTT
[37 nt withheld, positions 2330-2366]
ACTCTATCTCGGGCTATTCTTTTGATTTATAAGGGATTTTGCCGATTTCGGTCTATTGGTTAAAAAATGA
GCTGATTTAACAAAAATTTAACGCGAATTTTAACAAAATATTAACGTTTACAATTTTATGGTGCACTCTC
AGTACAATCTGCTCTGATGCCGCATAGTTAAGCCAGCCCCGACACCCGCCAACACCCGCTGACGCGCCCT
GACGGGCTTGTCTGCTCCCGGCATCCGCTTACAGACAAGCTGTGACCGTCTCCGGGAGCTGCATGTGTCA
GAGGTTTTCACCGTCATCACCGAAACGCGCGAGACGAAAGGGCCTCGTGATACGCCTATTTTTATAGGTT
AATGTCATGATAATAATGGTTTCTTAGACGTCAGGTGGCACTTTTCGGGGAAATGTGCGCGGAACCCCTA
TTTGTTTATTTTTCTAAATACATTCAAATATGTATCCGCTCATGAGACAATAACCCTGATAAATGCTTCA
ATAATATTGAAAAAGGAAGAGTATGAGTATTCAACATTTCCGTGTCGCCCTTATTCCCTTTTTTGCGGCA
TTTTGCCTTCCTGTTTTTGCTCACCCAGAAACGCTGGTGAAAGTAAAAGATGCTGAAGATCAGTTGGGTG
CACGAGTGGGTTACATCGAACTGGATCTCAACAGCGGTAAGATCCTTGAGAGTTTTCGCCCCGAAGAACG
TTTTCCAATGATGAGCACTTTTAAAGTTCTGCTATGTGGCGCGGTATTATCCCGTATTGACGCCGGGCAA
GAGCAACTCGGTCGCCGCATACACTATTCTCAGAATGACTTGGTTGAGTACTCACCAGTCACAGAAAAGC
ATCTTACGGATGGCATGACAGTAAGAGAATTATGCAGTGCTGCCATAACCATGAGTGATAACACTGCGGC
CAACTTACTTCTGACAACGATCGGAGGACCGAAGGAGCTAACCGCTTTTTTGCACAACATGGGGGATCAT
GTAACTCGCCTTGATCGTTGGGAACCGGAGCTGAATGAAGCCATACCAAACGACGAGCGTGACACCACGA
TGCCTGTAGCAATGGCAACAACGTTGCGCAAACTATTAACTGGCGAACTACTTACTCTAGCTTCCCGGCA
ACAATTAATAGACTGGATGGAGGCGGATAAAGTTGCAGGACCACTTCTGCGCTCGGCCCTTCCGGCTGGC
TGGTTTATTGCTGATAAATCTGGAGCCGGTGAGCGTGGGTCTCGCGGTATCATTGCAGCACTGGGGCCAG
ATGGTAAGCCCTCCCGTATCGTAGTTATCTACACGACGGGGAGTCAGGCAACTATGGATGAACGAAATAG
ACAGATCGCTGAGATAGGTGCCTCACTGATTAAGCATTGGTAACTGTCAGACCAAGTTTACTCATATATA
CTTTAGATTGATTTAAAACTTCATTTTTAATTTAAAAGGATCTAGGTGAAGATCCTTTTTGATAATCTCA
TGACCAAAATCCCTTAACGTGAGTTTTCGTTCCACTGAGCGTCAGACCCCGTAGAAAAGATCAAAGGATC
TTCTTGAGATCCTTTTTTTCTGCGCGTAATCTGCTGCTTGCAAACAAAAAAACCACCGCTACCAGCGGTG
GTTTGTTTGCCGGATCAAGAGCTACCAACTCTTTTTCCGAAGGTAACTGGCTTCAGCAGAGCGCAGATAC
CAAATACTGTTCTTCTAGTGTAGCCGTAGTTAGGCCACCACTTCAAGAACTCTGTAGCACCGCCTACATA
CCTCGCTCTGCTAATCCTGTTACCAGTGGCTGCTGCCAGTGGCGATAAGTCGTGTCTTACCGGGTTGGAC
TCAAGACGATAGTTACCGGATAAGGCGCAGCGGTCGGGCTGAACGGGGGGTTCGTGCACACAGCCCAGCT
TGGAGCGAACGACCTACACCGAACTGAGATACCTACAGCGTGAGCTATGAGAAAGCGCCACGCTTCCCGA
AGGGAGAAAGGCGGACAGGTATCCGGTAAGCGGCAGGGTCGGAACAGGAGAGCGCACGAGGGAGCTTCCA
GGGGGAAACGCCTGGTATCTTTATAGTCCTGTCGGGTTTCGCCACCTCTGACTTGAGCGTCGATTTTTGT
GATGCTCGTCAGGGGGGCGGAGCCTATGGAAAAACGCCAGCAACGCGGCCTTTTTACGGTTCCTGGCCTT
TTGCTGGCCTTTTGCTCACATGT
